Addgene plasmid #138436: pcDNA4/TO-BcRF1-2xStrep
Purpose: Expresses full-length BcRF1 with a C-terminal 2xStrep tag in mammalian cells
Depositing lab: Britt Glaunsinger. Depositing organization: University of California, Berkeley. Publication: The gammaherpesviral TATA-box-binding protein directly interacts with the CTD of host RNA Pol II to direct late gene transcription. Castaneda AF, Didychuk AL, Louder RK, McCollum CO, Davis ZH, Nogales E, Glaunsinger BA. PLoS Pathog. 2020 Sep 4;16(9):e1008843. doi: 10.1371/journal.ppat.1008843. eCollection 2020 Sep. PubMed 32886723.
Backbone
  Vector backbone: pcDNA4/TO
  Backbone manufacturer: Invitrogen
  Backbone size w/o insert (bp): 5118
  Total vector size (bp): 7371
  Vector type: Mammalian Expression
  Selectable markers: Zeocin
Growth in bacteria
  Bacterial resistance: Ampicillin, 100 μg/mL
  Growth temperature: 37°C
  Growth strain: DH5alpha
  Copy number: High Copy
Gene/Insert
  Gene/Insert name: BcRF1
  Species: EBV (HHV-4)
  Insert size (bp): 2250
  Entrez Gene: BcRF1 (a.k.a. HHV4_BcRF1.2)
  Promoter: CMV
  Tag / fusion protein: Strep (C terminal on backbone)
  Cloning method: Ligation Independent Cloning
  Sequencing primers: 5′ CGCAAATGGGCGGTAGGCGTG; 3′ TAGAAGGCACAGTCGAGG
Terms and licenses: Academic/Nonprofit Terms; Industry Terms: Not Available to Industry
How to cite: pcDNA4/TO-BcRF1-2xStrep was a gift from Britt Glaunsinger (Addgene plasmid # 138436 ; http://n2t.net/addgene:138436 ; RRID:Addgene_138436)
