[The description below was written by a language model from this plasmid's Addgene catalogue record and pLannotate feature annotations shown in this document.]
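Description:
pcDNA4/TO-BcRF1-2xStrep is a mammalian expression plasmid of about 7.4 kb, built on the Invitrogen pcDNA4/TO backbone. It expresses full-length BcRF1 from Epstein-Barr virus (HHV-4) with a C-terminal 2xStrep tag supplied by the backbone. The plasmid is propagated in E. coli from a high-copy ColE1/pUC-type origin under ampicillin selection (AmpR with its bla promoter), and it also carries an f1 origin. For selection in mammalian cells, an SV40 early promoter drives the Sh ble gene for Zeocin resistance, followed by an SV40 polyadenylation signal. An EM7 bacterial promoter upstream of the same gene allows it to be expressed in bacteria as well.

The roughly 2.25 kb insert was introduced by ligation-independent cloning downstream of the CMV immediate-early enhancer and promoter, and transcripts terminate at the bGH polyadenylation signal. Just after the CMV promoter, the annotation picks up two short tet operator-like fragments. These fit the "TO" design, in which CMV-driven transcription is repressed in cells that express the Tet repressor and induced by tetracycline or doxycycline, while in cells lacking the repressor expression is constitutive. The automated annotation matches only about 1.7 kb of the open reading frame to the EBV B95-8 UL87-family protein, a DNA-binding factor required for viral late gene expression. It does not separately annotate the Strep tag.

The two sequence records (depositor and NGS) differ by only a few bases and in their start coordinate, and they show the same architecture. The associated study concerns the gammaherpesviral TATA-box-binding protein and its interaction with host RNA polymerase II. The Strep tag would suit affinity purification and detection of BcRF1 in such work.
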