Features (pLannotate 1.2.2; 23 found; start..end, strand, type, name):
     28..80      -  misc_feature   bom (fragment): basis of mobility region from pBR322
    235..614     +  enhancer       CMV enhancer: human cytomegalovirus immediate early enhancer
    687..704     -  promoter       CMV promoter (fragment): human cytomegalovirus (CMV) immediate early promoter
    767..818     +  promoter       CMVd2 promoter: truncated human cytomegalovirus (CMV) immediate early promoter that yields moderately reduced expression relative to the full-length promoter
    820..839     +  promoter       PLtetO-1 promoter (fragment): modified phage lambda PL promoter with tet operator sites (Lutz and Bujard, 1997)
    841..860     +  promoter       PLtetO-1 promoter (fragment): modified phage lambda PL promoter with tet operator sites (Lutz and Bujard, 1997)
    868..901     +  promoter       TRE3GV promoter (fragment): 3rd-generation Tet-responsive promoter that can be activated by binding of Tet-On® 3G, optimized for retroviral and lentiviral vectors
   1527..3251    +  CDS            UL87_EBVB9: Protein inferred from homology: Swiss-Prot protein existence level 3. DNA-binding protein that is required for viral late gene expression. From Epstein-Barr virus (strain B95-8) (HHV-4) (Human herpesvirus 4).
   3385..3609    +  polyA_signal   bGH poly(A) signal: bovine growth hormone polyadenylation signal
   3613..3634    +  promoter       SV40 promoter (fragment): SV40 enhancer and early promoter
   3655..4083    +  rep_origin     f1 ori (sequence partly withheld): f1 bacteriophage origin of replication; arrow indicates direction of (+) strand synthesis
   4097..4426    +  promoter       SV40 promoter: SV40 enhancer and early promoter
   4474..4521    +  promoter       EM7 promoter: synthetic bacterial promoter&nbsp
   4540..4914    +  CDS            BleoR: antibiotic-binding protein; Sh ble from Streptoalloteichus hindustanus; confers resistance to bleomycin, phleomycin, and Zeocin™
   4924..5049    +  CDS            ble (fragment): BLE_KLEPN - Experimental evidence at protein level: Swiss-Prot protein existence level 1. Binding protein with a strong affinity to the bleomycin family of antibiotics. Binds to CL990; an antimitotic-antibiotic compound. From Klebsiella pneumoniae.
   5044..5165    +  polyA_signal   SV40 poly(A) signal: SV40 polyadenylation signal
   5238..5254    -  protein_bind   lac operator: The lac repressor binds to the lac operator to inhibit transcription in E. coli. This inhibition can be relieved by adding lactose or isopropyl-β-D-thiogalactopyranoside (IPTG). lac repressor encoded by lacI
   5262..5292    -  promoter       lac promoter: promoter for the E. coli lac operon
   5307..5328    -  protein_bind   CAP binding site: CAP binding activates transcription in the presence of cAMP. E. coli catabolite activator protein
   5341..5433    -  CDS            lacI (fragment): lac repressor; lacI; The lac repressor binds to the lac operator to inhibit transcription in E. coli. This inhibition can be relieved by adding lactose or isopropyl-β-D-thiogalactopyranoside (IPTG).
   5616..6201    -  rep_origin     ori: high-copy-number ColE1/pMB1/pBR322/pUC origin of replication
   6372..7232    -  CDS            AmpR: β-lactamase; bla; confers resistance to ampicillin, carbenicillin, and related antibiotics
   7233..7337    -  promoter       AmpR promoter: bla
>Addgene plasmid #138436 | pcDNA4/TO-BcRF1-2xStrep | depositor full sequence | sequence record 267316 | pcDNA4/TO-BcRF1-2xStrep sequence 7368 bps
GACGGATCGGGAGATCTCCCGATCCCCTATGGTGCACTCTCAGTACAATCTGCTCTGATGCCGCATAGTT
AAGCCAGTATCTGCTCCCTGCTTGTGTGTTGGAGGTCGCTGAGTAGTGCGCGAGCAAAATTTAAGCTACA
ACAAGGCAAGGCTTGACCGACAATTGCATGAAGAATCTGCTTAGGGTTAGGCGTTTTGCGCTGCTTCGCG
ATGTACGGGCCAGATATACGCGTTGACATTGATTATTGACTAGTTATTAATAGTAATCAATTACGGGGTC
ATTAGTTCATAGCCCATATATGGAGTTCCGCGTTACATAACTTACGGTAAATGGCCCGCCTGGCTGACCG
CCCAACGACCCCCGCCCATTGACGTCAATAATGACGTATGTTCCCATAGTAACGCCAATAGGGACTTTCC
ATTGACGTCAATGGGTGGAGTATTTACGGTAAACTGCCCACTTGGCAGTACATCAAGTGTATCATATGCC
AAGTACGCCCCCTATTGACGTCAATGACGGTAAATGGCCCGCCTGGCATTATGCCCAGTACATGACCTTA
TGGGACTTTCCTACTTGGCAGTACATCTACGTATTAGTCATCGCTATTACCATGGTGATGCGGTTTTGGC
AGTACATCAATGGGCGTGGATAGCGGTTTGACTCACGGGGATTTCCAAGTCTCCACCCCATTGACGTCAA
TGGGAGTTTGTTTTGGAACCAAAATCAACGGGACTTTCCAAAATGTCGTAACAACTCCGCCCCATTGACG
CAAATGGGCGGTAGGCGTGTACGGTGGGAGGTCTATATAAGCAGAGCTCTCCCTATCAGTGATAGAGATC
TCCCTATCAGTGATAGAGATCGTCGACGAGCTCGTTTAGTGAACCGTCAGATCGCCTGGAGACGCCATCC
ACGCTGTTTTGACCTCCATAGAAGACACCGGGACCGATCCAGCCTCCGGACTCTAGCGTTTAAACTTAAG
CTTGGTACCGAGCTCGGATCCATGACACAAGGTAAGAGGGAGATGGGGGGAGGTCTCGAGGGCTTCTCTT
CACAGCTGGGTCTCTTTTACGCCCTGGCCTGCAACCGCAGCCCACCTGCACTTCCCGAGGATGCTACCCT
TCTAATCAAATGGTTGGACACGGCCCTGGGCAGGGAGGCCACCTTTTACGCGTGTCGGGCTATGCGTCGT
CTTCTACTCGGCGTTATCCGAATAAATGACTGCCAGGAGCTGCCACCCGGTTTAATAATTCTGAGTCCGG
GCACCGTCCCTGGCCCCCTTGGAGTCCAGAGTCTGGAGCATACAGACTGCGAAATATGGTCCTCTGCCCA
CCCTGACCACGCTGCCCACCTCCCGGTGCCCAGGGTCATCACATACACCGACTGCCCGGGTTCCATAAGC
ACGAGCTCAATGTTTCGCCTTATCATCCGCTACTTGTCTCATCACCAATTTGAGCGCTGCTTCGAGCAGT
TCTGCCGCGTGGTCCCGCGTCGCTTCCTAGGGACCTGTAAGCAAAACTCTGCAAAGATGCTGGCTCATCT
GAAGCAGGTTACCAGGATCCCCCCCTGTCCGCCCTTCAGCGGGCGGGAGGCCAGACTCAAGTTCCACTTC
TTCTCCTGGAGCACATTCATGCTGTCATGGCCAAACAATGCCACACTCCGGGAGATCAGGACGAGGGCCG
CCACCAACCTCACCCACCACCCACATCTAGTGGACACTCTGTACCACGCCTCTCCACAGACCCCATTTCT
GACACGCAGCGGTGCTCTATACCGCTTCGTCACCTGTTGCAACTGCACCCTGCCCAATATCTCCATCCAG
CAGTGCAAGGCCGGGGACAGACCGGGGGACCTGGAGATCATTCTACAGAGTAACGGCGGAGGGAGGCCTG
CGAGCTTCCAGTTCCCCTCCTCCCCAACCGGCGCCCTATTGCGATGCATAGTTGCTGCGGCCCTGCTGCC
AGAGGTGTCCGTGGGGCACCAGGAGCTGTCTCCGCTCATGTCCAGAAGCCATGGAGGGCAGACGGATGTC
AGGTCGGGCCCGGACCCGGCCCGGAGGCTGGTGGCCCTCCTGCGAAGGGAAGATGGGGCACCTAAGGACC
CCCCTCTGGGACCGTTTGGACACCCCCGGGGGCCCGGCCCGGCCAAGAGCGAAGACGAGGAGTCTGAGCG
TCGAGACGCCCCTCCACCCCCGCTCGATTTCAGCTTCCAAGCTTCCCGGTTGGTGCCCGTGGGGCCTGGG
TTTCGCCTGCTCGTGTTCAACACCAATCGGGTGATCAACACTAAATTGGTGTGCTCAGAGCCCCTGGTGA
AGATGCGAGTTTGCAATGTCCCCCGCCTCATCAACAACTTTGTAGCCCGCAAGTACGTGGTGAAAGAGAC
GGCGTTCACCGTCAGTCTATTCTTTACGGACGGGGTGGGGGCCAACTTAGCCATCAATGTCAATATCAGT
GGCACCTATCTGAGCTTCCTATTGGCCATGACGTCACTGCGGTGCTTCCTGCCTGTAGAGGCTATTTATC
CCGCGGCCGTGTCAAACTGGAACTCGACTCTAGATCTCCATGGGCTGGAAAATCAGAGCCTAGTCAGAGA
GAACCGAAGCGGGGTCTTTTGGACTACCAACTTTCCCTCGGTGGTGTCCTGCCAGGACGGTCTCAACGTG
TCCTGGTTTAAGGCCGCAACTGCCACCATATCTCGAGTGCACGGGCGGACATTGGAGCAGCACCTGATCC
GTGAAATCACCCCCATCGTGACGCATCGAGAGGCAAAAATCTCCCGGATTAAAAACCGGCTCTTTACCCT
GCTAGAGCTACGCAATCGGAGTCAGATTCAAGTGCTGCACAAGCGTTTCCTGGAAGGCCTGCTAGACTGC
GCCTCCCTCCTGCGCCTGGATCCCAGCTGTATCAACCGAATCGCCTCCGAGGGCCTGTTTGATTTCTCCA
AGAGAAGCATCGCCCACTCCAAAAACCGACACGAGTGCGCGCTTCTGGGTCACAGACATTCGGCGAACGT
GACAAAGCTTGTGGTAAACGAGCGCAAGACCCGCCTGGACATACTGGGCCGTAACGCTAACTTTTTAACG
AGGTGTAAGCATCAGGTTAATCTAAGACAGTCACCTATTTTCCTGACCCTCCTGAGGCACATCCGCCGAC
GTCTGGGCCTGGGCCGTGCTTCCGTAAAACGAGAGATTACCCTTCTCCTGGCCCACCTGCGCAAAAAGAC
AGCCCCCATCCACTGCCGTGATGCTCAAGTGCTCGAGGGAGGCGGTGGATGGAGCCACCCCCAGTTCGAG
AAGGGCGGCGGCAGCGGCGGCGGCAGCGGCGGCGGCAGCTGGAGCCACCCCCAGTTCGAGAAGGGGCCCG
TTTAAACCCGCTGATCAGCCTCGACTGTGCCTTCTAGTTGCCAGCCATCTGTTGTTTGCCCCTCCCCCGT
GCCTTCCTTGACCCTGGAAGGTGCCACTCCCACTGTCCTTTCCTAATAAAATGAGGAAATTGCATCGCAT
TGTCTGAGTAGGTGTCATTCTATTCTGGGGGGTGGGGTGGGGCAGGACAGCAAGGGGGAGGATTGGGAAG
ACAATAGCAGGCATGCTGGGGATGCGGTGGGCTCTATGGCTTCTGAGGCGGAAAGAACCAGCTGGGGCTC
TAGGGGGTATCCCC
[124 nt withheld, positions 3655-3778]
C
[91 nt withheld, positions 3780-3870]
A
[49 nt withheld, positions 3872-3920]
CCTTTGACGTTGGAGTCCACGTTCTTT
[37 nt withheld, positions 3948-3984]
ACCCTATCTCGGTCTATTCTTTTGATTTATAAGGGATTTTGCCGATTTCGGCCTATTGGTTAAAAAATGA
GCTGATTTAACAAAAATTTAACGCGAATTAATTCTGTGGAATGTGTGTCAGTTAGGGTGTGGAAAGTCCC
CAGGCTCCCCAGCAGGCAGAAGTATGCAAAGCATGCATCTCAATTAGTCAGCAACCAGGTGTGGAAAGTC
CCCAGGCTCCCCAGCAGGCAGAAGTATGCAAAGCATGCATCTCAATTAGTCAGCAACCATAGTCCCGCCC
CTAACTCCGCCCATCCCGCCCCTAACTCCGCCCAGTTCCGCCCATTCTCCGCCCCATGGCTGACTAATTT
TTTTTATTTATGCAGAGGCCGAGGCCGCCTCTGCCTCTGAGCTATTCCAGAAGTAGTGAGGAGGCTTTTT
TGGAGGCCTAGGCTTTTGCAAAAAGCTCCCGGGAGCTTGTATATCCATTTTCGGATCTGATCAGCACGTG
TTGACAATTAATCATCGGCATAGTATATCGGCATAGTATAATACGACAAGGTGAGGAACTAAACCATGGC
CAAGTTGACCAGTGCCGTTCCGGTGCTCACCGCGCGCGACGTCGCCGGAGCGGTCGAGTTCTGGACCGAC
CGGCTCGGGTTCTCCCGGGACTTCGTGGAGGACGACTTCGCCGGTGTGGTCCGGGACGACGTGACCCTGT
TCATCAGCGCGGTCCAGGACCAGGTGGTGCCGGACAACACCCTGGCCTGGGTGTGGGTGCGCGGCCTGGA
CGAGCTGTACGCCGAGTGGTCGGAGGTCGTGTCCACGAACTTCCGGGACGCCTCCGGGCCGGCCATGACC
GAGATCGGCGAGCAGCCGTGGGGGCGGGAGTTCGCCCTGCGCGACCCGGCCGGCAACTGCGTGCACTTCG
TGGCCGAGGAGCAGGACTGACACGTGCTACGAGATTTCGATTCCACCGCCGCCTTCTATGAAAGGTTGGG
CTTCGGAATCGTTTTCCGGGACGCCGGCTGGATGATCCTCCAGCGCGGGGATCTCATGCTGGAGTTCTTC
GCCCACCCCAACTTGTTTATTGCAGCTTATAATGGTTACAAATAAAGCAATAGCATCACAAATTTCACAA
ATAAAGCATTTTTTTCACTGCATTCTAGTTGTGGTTTGTCCAAACTCATCAATGTATCTTATCATGTCTG
TATACCGTCGACCTCTAGCTAGAGCTTGGCGTAATCATGGTCATAGCTGTTTCCTGTGTGAAATTGTTAT
CCGCTCACAATTCCACACAACATACGAGCCGGAAGCATAAAGTGTAAAGCCTGGGGTGCCTAATGAGTGA
GCTAACTCACATTAATTGCGTTGCGCTCACTGCCCGCTTTCCAGTCGGGAAACCTGTCGTGCCAGCTGCA
TTAATGAATCGGCCAACGCGCGGGGAGAGGCGGTTTGCGTATTGGGCGCTCTTCCGCTTCCTCGCTCACT
GACTCGCTGCGCTCGGTCGTTCGGCTGCGGCGAGCGGTATCAGCTCACTCAAAGGCGGTAATACGGTTAT
CCACAGAATCAGGGGATAACGCAGGAAAGAACATGTGAGCAAAAGGCCAGCAAAAGGCCAGGAACCGTAA
AAAGGCCGCGTTGCTGGCGTTTTTCCATAGGCTCCGCCCCCCTGACGAGCATCACAAAAATCGACGCTCA
AGTCAGAGGTGGCGAAACCCGACAGGACTATAAAGATACCAGGCGTTTCCCCCTGGAAGCTCCCTCGTGC
GCTCTCCTGTTCCGACCCTGCCGCTTACCGGATACCTGTCCGCCTTTCTCCCTTCGGGAAGCGTGGCGCT
TTCTCATAGCTCACGCTGTAGGTATCTCAGTTCGGTGTAGGTCGTTCGCTCCAAGCTGGGCTGTGTGCAC
GAACCCCCCGTTCAGCCCGACCGCTGCGCCTTATCCGGTAACTATCGTCTTGAGTCCAACCCGGTAAGAC
ACGACTTATCGCCACTGGCAGCAGCCACTGGTAACAGGATTAGCAGAGCGAGGTATGTAGGCGGTGCTAC
AGAGTTCTTGAAGTGGTGGCCTAACTACGGCTACACTAGAAGAACAGTATTTGGTATCTGCGCTCTGCTG
AAGCCAGTTACCTTCGGAAAAAGAGTTGGTAGCTCTTGATCCGGCAAACAAACCACCGCTGGTAGCGGTT
TTTTTGTTTGCAAGCAGCAGATTACGCGCAGAAAAAAAGGATCTCAAGAAGATCCTTTGATCTTTTCTAC
GGGGTCTGACGCTCAGTGGAACGAAAACTCACGTTAAGGGATTTTGGTCATGAGATTATCAAAAAGGATC
TTCACCTAGATCCTTTTAAATTAAAAATGAAGTTTTAAATCAATCTAAAGTATATATGAGTAAACTTGGT
CTGACAGTTACCAATGCTTAATCAGTGAGGCACCTATCTCAGCGATCTGTCTATTTCGTTCATCCATAGT
TGCCTGACTCCCCGTCGTGTAGATAACTACGATACGGGAGGGCTTACCATCTGGCCCCAGTGCTGCAATG
ATACCGCGAGACCCACGCTCACCGGCTCCAGATTTATCAGCAATAAACCAGCCAGCCGGAAGGGCCGAGC
GCAGAAGTGGTCCTGCAACTTTATCCGCCTCCATCCAGTCTATTAATTGTTGCCGGGAAGCTAGAGTAAG
TAGTTCGCCAGTTAATAGTTTGCGCAACGTTGTTGCCATTGCTACAGGCATCGTGGTGTCACGCTCGTCG
TTTGGTATGGCTTCATTCAGCTCCGGTTCCCAACGATCAAGGCGAGTTACATGATCCCCCATGTTGTGCA
AAAAAGCGGTTAGCTCCTTCGGTCCTCCGATCGTTGTCAGAAGTAAGTTGGCCGCAGTGTTATCACTCAT
GGTTATGGCAGCACTGCATAATTCTCTTACTGTCATGCCATCCGTAAGATGCTTTTCTGTGACTGGTGAG
TACTCAACCAAGTCATTCTGAGAATAGTGTATGCGGCGACCGAGTTGCTCTTGCCCGGCGTCAATACGGG
ATAATACCGCGCCACATAGCAGAACTTTAAAAGTGCTCATCATTGGAAAACGTTCTTCGGGGCGAAAACT
CTCAAGGATCTTACCGCTGTTGAGATCCAGTTCGATGTAACCCACTCGTGCACCCAACTGATCTTCAGCA
TCTTTTACTTTCACCAGCGTTTCTGGGTGAGCAAAAACAGGAAGGCAAAATGCCGCAAAAAAGGGAATAA
GGGCGACACGGAAATGTTGAATACTCATACTCTTCCTTTTTCAATATTATTGAAGCATTTATCAGGGTTA
TTGTCTCATGAGCGGATACATATTTGAATGTATTTAGAAAAATAAACAAATAGGGGTTCCGCGCACATTT
CCCCGAAAAGTGCCACCTGACGTC
