Features (pLannotate 1.2.2; 22 found; start..end, strand, type, name):
      1..380     +  enhancer       CMV enhancer: human cytomegalovirus immediate early enhancer
    381..584     +  promoter       CMV promoter: human cytomegalovirus (CMV) immediate early promoter
    586..605     +  promoter       PLtetO-1 promoter (fragment): modified phage lambda PL promoter with tet operator sites (Lutz and Bujard, 1997)
    607..626     +  promoter       PLtetO-1 promoter (fragment): modified phage lambda PL promoter with tet operator sites (Lutz and Bujard, 1997)
    634..667     +  promoter       TRE3GV promoter (fragment): 3rd-generation Tet-responsive promoter that can be activated by binding of Tet-On® 3G, optimized for retroviral and lentiviral vectors
   1293..3017    +  CDS            UL87_EBVB9: Protein inferred from homology: Swiss-Prot protein existence level 3. DNA-binding protein that is required for viral late gene expression. From Epstein-Barr virus (strain B95-8) (HHV-4) (Human herpesvirus 4).
   3151..3375    +  polyA_signal   bGH poly(A) signal: bovine growth hormone polyadenylation signal
   3379..3400    +  promoter       SV40 promoter (fragment): SV40 enhancer and early promoter
   3421..3849    +  rep_origin     f1 ori (sequence partly withheld): f1 bacteriophage origin of replication; arrow indicates direction of (+) strand synthesis
   3863..4192    +  promoter       SV40 promoter: SV40 enhancer and early promoter
   4240..4287    +  promoter       EM7 promoter: synthetic bacterial promoter&nbsp
   4306..4680    +  CDS            BleoR: antibiotic-binding protein; Sh ble from Streptoalloteichus hindustanus; confers resistance to bleomycin, phleomycin, and Zeocin™
   4690..4815    +  CDS            ble (fragment): BLE_KLEPN - Experimental evidence at protein level: Swiss-Prot protein existence level 1. Binding protein with a strong affinity to the bleomycin family of antibiotics. Binds to CL990; an antimitotic-antibiotic compound. From Klebsiella pneumoniae.
   4810..4931    +  polyA_signal   SV40 poly(A) signal: SV40 polyadenylation signal
   5004..5020    -  protein_bind   lac operator: The lac repressor binds to the lac operator to inhibit transcription in E. coli. This inhibition can be relieved by adding lactose or isopropyl-β-D-thiogalactopyranoside (IPTG). lac repressor encoded by lacI
   5028..5058    -  promoter       lac promoter: promoter for the E. coli lac operon
   5073..5094    -  protein_bind   CAP binding site: CAP binding activates transcription in the presence of cAMP. E. coli catabolite activator protein
   5107..5199    -  CDS            lacI (fragment): lac repressor; lacI; The lac repressor binds to the lac operator to inhibit transcription in E. coli. This inhibition can be relieved by adding lactose or isopropyl-β-D-thiogalactopyranoside (IPTG).
   5382..5970    -  rep_origin     ori: high-copy-number ColE1/pMB1/pBR322/pUC origin of replication
   6141..7001    -  CDS            AmpR: β-lactamase; bla; confers resistance to ampicillin, carbenicillin, and related antibiotics
   7002..7106    -  promoter       AmpR promoter: bla
   7165..7217    -  misc_feature   bom (fragment): basis of mobility region from pBR322
>Addgene plasmid #138436 | pcDNA4/TO-BcRF1-2xStrep | addgene full sequence | sequence record 272771 | Addgene NGS Result
GACATTGATTATTGACTAGTTATTAATAGTAATCAATTACGGGGTCATTAGTTCATAGCCCATATATGGA
GTTCCGCGTTACATAACTTACGGTAAATGGCCCGCCTGGCTGACCGCCCAACGACCCCCGCCCATTGACG
TCAATAATGACGTATGTTCCCATAGTAACGCCAATAGGGACTTTCCATTGACGTCAATGGGTGGAGTATT
TACGGTAAACTGCCCACTTGGCAGTACATCAAGTGTATCATATGCCAAGTACGCCCCCTATTGACGTCAA
TGACGGTAAATGGCCCGCCTGGCATTATGCCCAGTACATGACCTTATGGGACTTTCCTACTTGGCAGTAC
ATCTACGTATTAGTCATCGCTATTACCATGGTGATGCGGTTTTGGCAGTACATCAATGGGCGTGGATAGC
GGTTTGACTCACGGGGATTTCCAAGTCTCCACCCCATTGACGTCAATGGGAGTTTGTTTTGGCACCAAAA
TCAACGGGACTTTCCAAAATGTCGTAACAACTCCGCCCCATTGACGCAAATGGGCGGTAGGCGTGTACGG
TGGGAGGTCTATATAAGCAGAGCTCTCCCTATCAGTGATAGAGATCTCCCTATCAGTGATAGAGATCGTC
GACGAGCTCGTTTAGTGAACCGTCAGATCGCCTGGAGACGCCATCCACGCTGTTTTGACCTCCATAGAAG
ACACCGGGACCGATCCAGCCTCCGGACTCTAGCGTTTAAACTTAAGCTTGGTACCGAGCTCGGATCCATG
ACACAAGGTAAGAGGGAGATGGGGGGAGGTCTCGAGGGCTTCTCTTCACAGCTGGGTCTCTTTTACGCCC
TGGCCTGCAACCGCAGCCCACCTGCACTTCCCGAGGATGCTACCCTTCTAATCAAATGGTTGGACACGGC
CCTGGGCAGGGAGGCCACCTTTTACGCGTGTCGGGCTATGCGTCGTCTTCTACTCGGCGTTATCCGAATA
AATGACTGCCAGGAGCTGCCACCCGGTTTAATAATTCTGAGTCCGGGCACCGTCCCTGGCCCCCTTGGAG
TCCAGAGTCTGGAGCATACAGACTGCGAAATATGGTCCTCTGCCCACCCTGACCACGCTGCCCACCTCCC
GGTGCCCAGGGTCATCACATACACCGACTGCCCGGGTTCCATAAGCACGAGCTCAATGTTTCGCCTTATC
ATCCGCTACTTGTCTCATCACCAATTTGAGCGCTGCTTCGAGCAGTTCTGCCGCGTGGTCCCGCGTCGCT
TCCTAGGGACCTGTAAGCAAAACTCTGCAAAGATGCTGGCTCATCTGAAGCAGGTTACCAGGATCCCCCC
CTGTCCGCCCTTCAGCGGGCGGGAGGCCAGACTCAAGTTCCACTTCTTCTCCTGGAGCACATTCATGCTG
TCATGGCCAAACAATGCCACACTCCGGGAGATCAGGACGAGGGCCGCCACCAACCTCACCCACCACCCAC
ATCTAGTGGACACTCTGTACCACGCCTCTCCACAGACCCCATTTCTGACACGCAGCGGTGCTCTATACCG
CTTCGTCACCTGTTGCAACTGCACCCTGCCCAATATCTCCATCCAGCAGTGCAAGGCCGGGGACAGACCG
GGGGACCTGGAGATCATTCTACAGAGTAACGGCGGAGGGAGGCCTGCGAGCTTCCAGTTCCCCTCCTCCC
CAACCGGCGCCCTATTGCGATGCATAGTTGCTGCGGCCCTGCTGCCAGAGGTGTCCGTGGGGCACCAGGA
GCTGTCTCCGCTCATGTCCAGAAGCCATGGAGGGCAGACGGATGTCAGGTCGGGCCCGGACCCGGCCCGG
AGGCTGGTGGCCCTCCTGCGAAGGGAAGATGGGGCACCTAAGGACCCCCCTCTGGGACCGTTTGGACACC
CCCGGGGGCCCGGCCCGGCCAAGAGCGAAGACGAGGAGTCTGAGCGTCGAGACGCCCCTCCACCCCCGCT
CGATTTCAGCTTCCAAGCTTCCCGGTTGGTGCCCGTGGGGCCTGGGTTTCGCCTGCTCGTGTTCAACACC
AATCGGGTGATCAACACTAAATTGGTGTGCTCAGAGCCCCTGGTGAAGATGCGAGTTTGCAATGTCCCCC
GCCTCATCAACAACTTTGTAGCCCGCAAGTACGTGGTGAAAGAGACGGCGTTCACCGTCAGTCTATTCTT
TACGGACGGGGTGGGGGCCAACTTAGCCATCAATGTCAATATCAGTGGCACCTATCTGAGCTTCCTATTG
GCCATGACGTCACTGCGGTGCTTCCTGCCTGTAGAGGCTATTTATCCCGCGGCCGTGTCAAACTGGAACT
CGACTCTAGATCTCCATGGGCTGGAAAATCAGAGCCTAGTCAGAGAGAACCGAAGCGGGGTCTTTTGGAC
TACCAACTTTCCCTCGGTGGTGTCCTGCCAGGACGGTCTCAACGTGTCCTGGTTTAAGGCCGCAACTGCC
ACCATATCTCGAGTGCACGGGCGGACATTGGAGCAGCACCTGATCCGTGAAATCACCCCCATCGTGACGC
ATCGAGAGGCAAAAATCTCCCGGATTAAAAACCGGCTCTTTACCCTGCTAGAGCTACGCAATCGGAGTCA
GATTCAAGTGCTGCACAAGCGTTTCCTGGAAGGCCTGCTAGACTGCGCCTCCCTCCTGCGCCTGGATCCC
AGCTGTATCAACCGAATCGCCTCCGAGGGCCTGTTTGATTTCTCCAAGAGAAGCATCGCCCACTCCAAAA
ACCGACACGAGTGCGCGCTTCTGGGTCACAGACATTCGGCGAACGTGACAAAGCTTGTGGTAAACGAGCG
CAAGACCCGCCTGGACATACTGGGCCGTAACGCTAACTTTTTAACGAGGTGTAAGCATCAGGTTAATCTA
AGACAGTCACCTATTTTCCTGACCCTCCTGAGGCACATCCGCCGACGTCTGGGCCTGGGCCGTGCTTCCG
TAAAACGAGAGATTACCCTTCTCCTGGCCCACCTGCGCAAAAAGACAGCCCCCATCCACTGCCGTGATGC
TCAAGTGCTCGAGGGAGGCGGTGGATGGAGCCACCCCCAGTTCGAGAAGGGCGGCGGCAGCGGCGGCGGC
AGCGGCGGCGGCAGCTGGAGCCACCCCCAGTTCGAGAAGGGGCCCGTTTAAACCCGCTGATCAGCCTCGA
CTGTGCCTTCTAGTTGCCAGCCATCTGTTGTTTGCCCCTCCCCCGTGCCTTCCTTGACCCTGGAAGGTGC
CACTCCCACTGTCCTTTCCTAATAAAATGAGGAAATTGCATCGCATTGTCTGAGTAGGTGTCATTCTATT
CTGGGGGGTGGGGTGGGGCAGGACAGCAAGGGGGAGGATTGGGAAGACAATAGCAGGCATGCTGGGGATG
CGGTGGGCTCTATGGCTTCTGAGGCGGAAAGAACCAGCTGGGGCTCTAGGGGGTATCCCC
[124 nt withheld, positions 3421-3544]
C
[91 nt withheld, positions 3546-3636]
A
[49 nt withheld, positions 3638-3686]
CCTTTGACGTTGGAGTCCACGTTCTTT
[37 nt withheld, positions 3714-3750]
ACCCTATCTCGGTCTATTCTTTTGATTTATAAGGGATTTTGCCGATTTCGGCCTATTGGTTAAAAAATGA
GCTGATTTAACAAAAATTTAACGCGAATTAATTCTGTGGAATGTGTGTCAGTTAGGGTGTGGAAAGTCCC
CAGGCTCCCCAGCAGGCAGAAGTATGCAAAGCATGCATCTCAATTAGTCAGCAACCAGGTGTGGAAAGTC
CCCAGGCTCCCCAGCAGGCAGAAGTATGCAAAGCATGCATCTCAATTAGTCAGCAACCATAGTCCCGCCC
CTAACTCCGCCCATCCCGCCCCTAACTCCGCCCAGTTCCGCCCATTCTCCGCCCCATGGCTGACTAATTT
TTTTTATTTATGCAGAGGCCGAGGCCGCCTCTGCCTCTGAGCTATTCCAGAAGTAGTGAGGAGGCTTTTT
TGGAGGCCTAGGCTTTTGCAAAAAGCTCCCGGGAGCTTGTATATCCATTTTCGGATCTGATCAGCACGTG
TTGACAATTAATCATCGGCATAGTATATCGGCATAGTATAATACGACAAGGTGAGGAACTAAACCATGGC
CAAGTTGACCAGTGCCGTTCCGGTGCTCACCGCGCGCGACGTCGCCGGAGCGGTCGAGTTCTGGACCGAC
CGGCTCGGGTTCTCCCGGGACTTCGTGGAGGACGACTTCGCCGGTGTGGTCCGGGACGACGTGACCCTGT
TCATCAGCGCGGTCCAGGACCAGGTGGTGCCGGACAACACCCTGGCCTGGGTGTGGGTGCGCGGCCTGGA
CGAGCTGTACGCCGAGTGGTCGGAGGTCGTGTCCACGAACTTCCGGGACGCCTCCGGGCCGGCCATGACC
GAGATCGGCGAGCAGCCGTGGGGGCGGGAGTTCGCCCTGCGCGACCCGGCCGGCAACTGCGTGCACTTCG
TGGCCGAGGAGCAGGACTGACACGTGCTACGAGATTTCGATTCCACCGCCGCCTTCTATGAAAGGTTGGG
CTTCGGAATCGTTTTCCGGGACGCCGGCTGGATGATCCTCCAGCGCGGGGATCTCATGCTGGAGTTCTTC
GCCCACCCCAACTTGTTTATTGCAGCTTATAATGGTTACAAATAAAGCAATAGCATCACAAATTTCACAA
ATAAAGCATTTTTTTCACTGCATTCTAGTTGTGGTTTGTCCAAACTCATCAATGTATCTTATCATGTCTG
TATACCGTCGACCTCTAGCTAGAGCTTGGCGTAATCATGGTCATAGCTGTTTCCTGTGTGAAATTGTTAT
CCGCTCACAATTCCACACAACATACGAGCCGGAAGCATAAAGTGTAAAGCCTGGGGTGCCTAATGAGTGA
GCTAACTCACATTAATTGCGTTGCGCTCACTGCCCGCTTTCCAGTCGGGAAACCTGTCGTGCCAGCTGCA
TTAATGAATCGGCCAACGCGCGGGGAGAGGCGGTTTGCGTATTGGGCGCTCTTCCGCTTCCTCGCTCACT
GACTCGCTGCGCTCGGTCGTTCGGCTGCGGCGAGCGGTATCAGCTCACTCAAAGGCGGTAATACGGTTAT
CCACAGAATCAGGGGATAACGCAGGAAAGAACATGTGAGCAAAAGGCCAGCAAAAGGCCAGGAACCGTAA
AAAGGCCGCGTTGCTGGCGTTTTTCCATAGGCTCCGCCCCCCTGACGAGCATCACAAAAATCGACGCTCA
AGTCAGAGGTGGCGAAACCCGACAGGACTATAAAGATACCAGGCGTTTCCCCCTGGAAGCTCCCTCGTGC
GCTCTCCTGTTCCGACCCTGCCGCTTACCGGATACCTGTCCGCCTTTCTCCCTTCGGGAAGCGTGGCGCT
TTCTCATAGCTCACGCTGTAGGTATCTCAGTTCGGTGTAGGTCGTTCGCTCCAAGCTGGGCTGTGTGCAC
GAACCCCCCGTTCAGCCCGACCGCTGCGCCTTATCCGGTAACTATCGTCTTGAGTCCAACCCGGTAAGAC
ACGACTTATCGCCACTGGCAGCAGCCACTGGTAACAGGATTAGCAGAGCGAGGTATGTAGGCGGTGCTAC
AGAGTTCTTGAAGTGGTGGCCTAACTACGGCTACACTAGAAGAACAGTATTTGGTATCTGCGCTCTGCTG
AAGCCAGTTACCTTCGGAAAAAGAGTTGGTAGCTCTTGATCCGGCAAACAAACCACCGCTGGTAGCGGTG
GTTTTTTTGTTTGCAAGCAGCAGATTACGCGCAGAAAAAAAGGATCTCAAGAAGATCCTTTGATCTTTTC
TACGGGGTCTGACGCTCAGTGGAACGAAAACTCACGTTAAGGGATTTTGGTCATGAGATTATCAAAAAGG
ATCTTCACCTAGATCCTTTTAAATTAAAAATGAAGTTTTAAATCAATCTAAAGTATATATGAGTAAACTT
GGTCTGACAGTTACCAATGCTTAATCAGTGAGGCACCTATCTCAGCGATCTGTCTATTTCGTTCATCCAT
AGTTGCCTGACTCCCCGTCGTGTAGATAACTACGATACGGGAGGGCTTACCATCTGGCCCCAGTGCTGCA
ATGATACCGCGAGACCCACGCTCACCGGCTCCAGATTTATCAGCAATAAACCAGCCAGCCGGAAGGGCCG
AGCGCAGAAGTGGTCCTGCAACTTTATCCGCCTCCATCCAGTCTATTAATTGTTGCCGGGAAGCTAGAGT
AAGTAGTTCGCCAGTTAATAGTTTGCGCAACGTTGTTGCCATTGCTACAGGCATCGTGGTGTCACGCTCG
TCGTTTGGTATGGCTTCATTCAGCTCCGGTTCCCAACGATCAAGGCGAGTTACATGATCCCCCATGTTGT
GCAAAAAAGCGGTTAGCTCCTTCGGTCCTCCGATCGTTGTCAGAAGTAAGTTGGCCGCAGTGTTATCACT
CATGGTTATGGCAGCACTGCATAATTCTCTTACTGTCATGCCATCCGTAAGATGCTTTTCTGTGACTGGT
GAGTACTCAACCAAGTCATTCTGAGAATAGTGTATGCGGCGACCGAGTTGCTCTTGCCCGGCGTCAATAC
GGGATAATACCGCGCCACATAGCAGAACTTTAAAAGTGCTCATCATTGGAAAACGTTCTTCGGGGCGAAA
ACTCTCAAGGATCTTACCGCTGTTGAGATCCAGTTCGATGTAACCCACTCGTGCACCCAACTGATCTTCA
GCATCTTTTACTTTCACCAGCGTTTCTGGGTGAGCAAAAACAGGAAGGCAAAATGCCGCAAAAAAGGGAA
TAAGGGCGACACGGAAATGTTGAATACTCATACTCTTCCTTTTTCAATATTATTGAAGCATTTATCAGGG
TTATTGTCTCATGAGCGGATACATATTTGAATGTATTTAGAAAAATAAACAAATAGGGGTTCCGCGCACA
TTTCCCCGAAAAGTGCCACCTGACGTCGACGGATCGGGAGATCTCCCGATCCCCTATGGTGCACTCTCAG
TACAATCTGCTCTGATGCCGCATAGTTAAGCCAGTATCTGCTCCCTGCTTGTGTGTTGGAGGTCGCTGAG
TAGTGCGCGAGCAAAATTTAAGCTACAACAAGGCAAGGCTTGACCGACAATTGCATGAAGAATCTGCTTA
GGGTTAGGCGTTTTGCGCTGCTTCGCGATGTACGGGCCAGATATACGCGTT
